>Addgene plasmid #243833 | pR6Ka2_Red | addgene full sequence | sequence record 492109 | Addgene NGS Result
CGTCTCAGTCAGGAGAGAGACCCCTTTGACGGCTAGCTCAGTCCTAGGTATAGTGCTAGCTCAAAGAGAA
AGAGGGGACAAACTGAATGGTGAGCAAAGGCGAAGCGGTGATTAAAGAATTTATGCGCTTTAAAGTGCAT
ATGGAAGGCAGCATGAACGGCCATGAATTTGAAATTGAAGGCGAAGGCGAAGGCCGCCCGTATGAAGGCA
CCCAGACCGCGAAACTGAAAGTGACCAAAGGCGGCCCGCTGCCGTTTAGCTGGGATATTCTGAGCCCGCA
GTTTATGTATGGCAGCCGCGCGTTTATTAAACATCCGGCGGATATTCCGGATTATTATAAACAGAGCTTT
CCGGAAGGCTTTAAATGGGAACGCGTGATGAACTTTGAAGATGGCGGCGCGGTGACCGTGACCCAGGATA
CCAGCCTGGAAGATGGCACCCTGATTTATAAAGTGAAACTGCGCGGCACCAACTTTCCGCCGGATGGCCC
GGTGATGCAGAAAAAAACCATGGGCTGGGAAGCGAGCACCGAACGCCTGTATCCGGAAGATGGCGTGCTG
AAAGGCGATATTAAAATGGCGCTGCGCCTGAAAGATGGCGGCCGCTATCTGGCGGATTTTAAAACCACCT
ATAAAGCGAAAAAACCGGTGCAGATGCCGGGCGCGTATAACGTGGATCGCAAACTGGATATTACCAGCCA
TAACGAAGATTATACCGTGGTGGAACAGTATGAACGCAGCGAAGGCCGCCATAGCACCGGCGGCATGGAT
GAACTGTATAAATAAGCTTCCAGGCATCAAATAAAACGAAAGGCTCAGTCGAAAGACTGGGCCTTTCGTT
TTATCTGTTGTTTGTCGGTGAACGCTCTCGGTCTCTCGCTTGAGACGCAGCTGTGACTTGTATTCCGCGG
TTCTATAGTGTCACCTAAATAGCTTGGCGTAATTTAGGTCATAGCTGTTTCCTGTCGGACCAAAACGAAA
AAAGGCCCCCCTTTCGGGAGGCCTCTTTTCTGGAATTTGGTACCGAGCAGGCATCAAATAAAACGAAAGG
CTCAGTCGAAAGACTGGGCCTTTCGTTTTATCTGTTGTTTGTCGGTTGAACGCTCTCTGACGTACCGCGG
CCGCGTAGAGGATCTGTTGATCAGCAGTTCAACCTGTTGATAGTACGTACTAAGCTCTCATGTTTCACGT
ACTAAGCTCTCATGTTTAACGTACTAAGCTCTCATGTTTAACGAACTAAACCCTCATGGCTAACGTACTA
AGCTCTCATGGCTAACGTACTAAGCTCTCATGTTTCACGTACTAAGCTCTCATGTTTGAACAATAAAATT
AATATAAATCAGCAACTTAAATAGCCTCTAAGGTTTTAAGTTTTATAAGAAAAAAAAGAATATATAAGGC
TTTTAAAGCTTTTAAGGTTTAACGGTTGTGGACAACAAGCCAGGGATGTAACGCACTGAGAAGCCCTTAG
AGCCTCTCAAAGCAATTTTGAGTGACACAGGAACACTTAACGGCTGACATGTGATCATGTTTGACAGCTT
ATCATCGAATTTCTGCCATTCATCCGCTTATTATCACTTATTCAGGCGTAGCAACCAGGCGTTTAAGGGC
ACCAATAACTGCCTTAAAAAAATTAGAAAAACTCATCGAGCATCAAATGAAACTGCAATTTATTCATATC
AGGATTATCAATACCATATTTTTGAAAAAGCCGTTTCTGTAATGAAGGAGAAAACTCACCGAGGCAGTTC
CATAGGATGGCAAGATCCTGGTATCGGTCTGCGATTCCGACTCGTCCAACATCAATACAACCTATCAATT
TCCCCTCGTCAAAAATAAGGTTATCAAGTGAGAAATCACCATGAGTGACTACTGAATCCGGTGAGAATGG
CAAAAGTTTGTGCATTTCTTTCCAGACTTGTTCAACAGGCCAGCCATTACGCTCGTCATCAAAATCACTC
GCATCAACCAAACCGTTATTCATTCGTGATTGCGCCTGAGCGAGTCGAAATACGCGGTCGCTGTTAAAAG
GACAATTACAAACAGGAATCGAATGCAACCGGCGCAGGAACACTGCCAGCGCATCAACAATGTTTTCACC
TGAATCAGGATATTCTTCTAATACCTGGAATGCTGTTTTCCCTGGGATCGCAGTGGTGAGTAACCACGCA
TCATCAGGAGTACGGATAAAATGCTTGATGGTCGGAAGAGGCATAAATTCCGTCAGCCAGTTTAGTCTGA
CCATCTCATCTGTAACATCATTGGCAACGCTACCTTTGCCATGTTTCAGAAACAACTCTGGCGCATCGGG
CTTCCCATACAATCGGTAGATTGTCGCACCTGATTGCCCGACATTATCGCGAGCCCATTTATACCCATAT
AAATCAGCATCCATGTTGGAATTTAATCGCGGCCTTGAGCAAGACGTTTCCCGTTGAATATGGCTCATTT
TAGCTTCCTTAGCTCCTGAAAATCTCGATAACTCAAAAAATACGCCCGGTAGTGATCTTATTTCATTATG
GTGAAAGTTGGAACCTCTTACGTGCCGATCATAACATTGTAGAAACGCAAAAAGGCCATCCGTCAGGATG
GCCTTCTGCTTAATTTGATGCCTGGCAGTTTATGGCGGGCGTCCTGCCCGCCACCCTTTCAGCCAAAAAA
CTTAAGACCGCCGGTCTTGTCCACTACCTTGCAGTAATGCGGTGGACAGGATCGGCGGTTTTCTTTTCTC
TTCTCAATGTAAAACGACGGCCAGTGAATTGTAATACGACTCACTATAGGGTTCCAGCTG
Features (pLannotate 1.2.2; 12 found; start..end, strand, type, name):
     26..52      +  promoter       J23119(SpeI) promoter (fragment): bacterial promoter (Registry of Standard Biological Parts BBa J23119) modified to end with an SpeI site
     87..782     +  CDS            mScarlet-I: mScarlet-I is a basic (constitutively fluorescent) red fluorescent protein published in 2016, derived from synthetic construct. It is reported to be a rapidly-maturing monomer with moderate acid sensitivity.
    798..869     +  terminator     rrnB T1 terminator: transcription terminator T1 from the E. coli rrnB gene
    912..930     -  promoter       SP6 promoter: promoter for bacteriophage SP6 RNA polymerase
   1035..1081    +  terminator     rrnB T1 terminator: transcription terminator T1 from the E. coli rrnB gene
   1163..1519    +  rep_origin     R6K γ ori: γ replication origin from E. coli plasmid R6K; requires the R6K initiator protein pi for replication
   1531..1548    +  promoter       tet promoter (fragment): E. coli promoter for tetracycline efflux protein gene
   1633..2448    -  CDS            KanR: aminoglycoside phosphotransferase; aph(3')-Ia; confers resistance to kanamycin in bacteria or G418 (Geneticin®) in eukaryotes
   2449..2551    -  promoter       cat promoter: promoter of the E. coli cat gene encoding chloramphenicol acetyltransferase
   2570..2597    -  terminator     rrnB T2 terminator: transcription terminator T2 from the E. coli rrnB gene
   2738..2759    -  CDS            lacZα (fragment): LacZα fragment of β-galactosidase; lacZ fragment
   2762..2780    +  promoter       T7 promoter: promoter for bacteriophage T7 RNA polymerase
