[The description below was written by a language model from this plasmid's Addgene catalogue record and pLannotate feature annotations shown in this document.]
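Description:
pR6Ka2_Red is a small (about 2.8 kb) bacterial cloning vector from a GoldenBraid2.0 toolkit adapted for E. coli and other enterics, built on a pR6K backbone. It replicates from the R6K γ origin, which only functions when the R6K initiator protein pi is supplied in trans, so the plasmid must be maintained in a pir-expressing host such as Pir1, where the record lists it as low copy. In strains lacking pir it cannot replicate, a property often exploited for conditional or suicide-type delivery, although the record does not state that use here. Selection is by kanamycin, through an aph(3')-Ia (KanR) gene annotated as driven by the cat promoter and followed by an rrnB T2 terminator.

The insert is a synthetic mScarlet-I cassette of 847 bp: a fragment of the strong constitutive J23119 promoter, the coding sequence for the rapidly maturing monomeric red fluorescent protein mScarlet-I, and an rrnB T1 terminator. A second rrnB T1 terminator lies between this region and the origin, which would help insulate the backbone from read-through. The cassette is flanked by T7 and SP6 promoters and a short lacZα remnant, probably vestiges of an earlier cloning site. Given the Golden Gate cloning method and the "Red" name, the cassette most plausibly serves as a visual dropout marker, with red colonies indicating unmodified vector and colourless ones a successful assembly, but the record does not say this explicitly. The type IIS restriction sites are also not annotated, and the "a2" in the name may denote a GoldenBraid alpha-level destination position.
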