Addgene plasmid #243833: pR6Ka2_Red
Purpose: GoldenBraid2.0 Cloning vector.
Depositing lab: Christophe Herman. Depositing organization: Baylor College of Medicine. Publication: GoldenBraid2.0 E. coli: a comprehensive and characterized toolkit for enterics. Cooke MB, Welch KT, Ramirez LD, Wen AX, Marciano DC, Herman C. Synth Biol (Oxf). 2025 Aug 14;10(1):ysaf015. doi: 10.1093/synbio/ysaf015. eCollection 2025. PubMed 40927394.
Backbone
  Vector backbone: pR6K
  Vector type: Bacterial Expression
Growth in bacteria
  Bacterial resistance: Kanamycin, 50 μg/mL
  Growth temperature: 37°C
  Growth strain: Pir1
  Copy number: Low Copy
Gene/Insert
  Gene/Insert name: mScarlet-I
  Species: Synthetic
  Insert size (bp): 847
  Cloning method: Golden Gate
Terms and licenses: Academic/Nonprofit Terms; Industry Terms: Not Available to Industry
How to cite: pR6Ka2_Red was a gift from Christophe Herman (Addgene plasmid # 243833 ; http://n2t.net/addgene:243833 ; RRID:Addgene_243833)
